Addgene plasmid #185178: pST_CAHS6_HYPDU (pBS0331)
Purpose: For the mammalian expression of the tardigrade protein CAHS6_HYPDU. This is one of the top performing targets in our apoptosis assay (it protected from apoptosis).
Depositing lab: Pamela Silver. Depositing organization: Harvard Medical School. Publication: Natural and Designed Proteins Inspired by Extremotolerant Organisms Can Form Condensates and Attenuate Apoptosis in Human Cells. Veling MT, Nguyen DT, Thadani NN, Oster ME, Rollins NJ, Brock KP, Bethel NP, Lim S, Baker D, Way JC, Marks DS, Chang RL, Silver PA. ACS Synth Biol. 2022 Mar 18;11(3):1292-1302. doi: 10.1021/acssynbio.1c00572. Epub 2022 Feb 18. PubMed 35176859.
Backbone
  Vector backbone: YK 02
  Vector type: Mammalian Expression
Growth in bacteria
  Bacterial resistance: Ampicillin, 100 μg/mL
  Growth temperature: 37°C
  Growth strain: DH5alpha
  Copy number: High Copy
Gene/Insert
  Gene/Insert name: CAHS6_HYPDU
  Species: H. dujardini
  Insert size (bp): 720
  Cloning method: Gibson Cloning
Terms and licenses: Academic/Nonprofit Terms; Industry Terms: Not Available to Industry
Depositor comments: This is one of the top performing targets in our apoptosis assay (it protected from apoptosis). See supplemental table 2 in our paper to see its performance in our assay. The negative control for this assay is pSecTag2 B which can be obtained from Thermo here https://www.thermofisher.com/order/catalog/product/V90020
How to cite: pST_CAHS6_HYPDU (pBS0331) was a gift from Pamela Silver (Addgene plasmid # 185178 ; http://n2t.net/addgene:185178 ; RRID:Addgene_185178)
