[The description below was written by a language model from this plasmid's Addgene catalogue record and pLannotate feature annotations shown in this document.]
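Description:
pST_CAHS6_HYPDU (pBS0331) is a 5,630 bp mammalian expression plasmid built on a backbone recorded as YK 02. It carries a 720 bp insert encoding CAHS6, a cytosolic abundant heat soluble protein from the tardigrade Hypsibius dujardini, introduced by Gibson cloning. It is maintained in E. coli at high copy from a ColE1/pUC-type origin with ampicillin selection from the bla gene. An f1 origin is also present, along with remnants of lac regulatory sequence and a bom fragment that appear to be backbone carry-over. Both the depositor sequence and the repository's sequencing result give the same length and the same set of features, offset by only a few bases.

The coding sequence is driven by the human CMV immediate-early enhancer and promoter. A T7 promoter sits just upstream, which could serve for in vitro transcription or as a sequencing primer site. The automated annotation labels the open reading frame by similarity to a related family member (CAHS1/CAHS 94205) over 681 bp, whereas the catalogue identifies it as CAHS6. A partial FLAG epitope match lies just downstream, suggesting a C-terminal tag for detection, and a bovine growth hormone polyadenylation signal ends the transcript. A short hit annotated as a truncated HIV-1 LTR at the promoter boundary is probably a spurious match, since no other lentiviral elements are present. A second cassette places the Sh ble gene under tandem SV40 and EM7 promoters with an SV40 poly(A) signal, allowing Zeocin selection in mammalian cells or bacteria.

The plasmid was made to express CAHS6 in human cells in a study of whether proteins from extremotolerant organisms form condensates and attenuate apoptosis. The depositor reports it as one of the top-performing, protective candidates in that apoptosis assay, with pSecTag2 B as the negative control.
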