Features (pLannotate 1.2.2; 22 found; start..end, strand, type, name):
     35..79      -  misc_feature   bom (fragment): basis of mobility region from pBR322
    234..613     +  enhancer       CMV enhancer: human cytomegalovirus immediate early enhancer
    614..817     +  promoter       CMV promoter: human cytomegalovirus (CMV) immediate early promoter
    813..846     +  LTR            5' LTR (truncated) (fragment): truncated 5' long terminal repeat (LTR) from HIV-1
    862..880     +  promoter       T7 promoter: promoter for bacteriophage T7 RNA polymerase
    904..1584    +  CDS            CAHS 94205: CAHS1_HYPDU - Also known as CAHS-a From Hypsibius dujardini (Water bear) (Macrobiotus dujardini).
   1600..1620    +  CDS            FLAG (fragment): FLAG® epitope tag, followed by an enterokinase cleavage site
   1643..1867    +  polyA_signal   bGH poly(A) signal: bovine growth hormone polyadenylation signal
   1871..1892    +  promoter       SV40 promoter (fragment): SV40 enhancer and early promoter
   1913..2341    +  rep_origin     f1 ori (sequence partly withheld): f1 bacteriophage origin of replication; arrow indicates direction of (+) strand synthesis
   2355..2684    +  promoter       SV40 promoter: SV40 enhancer and early promoter
   2732..2779    +  promoter       EM7 promoter: synthetic bacterial promoter&nbsp
   2798..3172    +  CDS            BleoR: antibiotic-binding protein; Sh ble from Streptoalloteichus hindustanus; confers resistance to bleomycin, phleomycin, and Zeocin™
   3182..3307    +  CDS            ble (fragment): BLE_KLEPN - Experimental evidence at protein level: Swiss-Prot protein existence level 1. Binding protein with a strong affinity to the bleomycin family of antibiotics. Binds to CL990; an antimitotic-antibiotic compound. From Klebsiella pneumoniae.
   3302..3423    +  polyA_signal   SV40 poly(A) signal: SV40 polyadenylation signal
   3496..3512    -  protein_bind   lac operator: The lac repressor binds to the lac operator to inhibit transcription in E. coli. This inhibition can be relieved by adding lactose or isopropyl-β-D-thiogalactopyranoside (IPTG). lac repressor encoded by lacI
   3520..3550    -  promoter       lac promoter: promoter for the E. coli lac operon
   3565..3586    -  protein_bind   CAP binding site: CAP binding activates transcription in the presence of cAMP. E. coli catabolite activator protein
   3599..3691    -  CDS            lacI (fragment): lac repressor; lacI; The lac repressor binds to the lac operator to inhibit transcription in E. coli. This inhibition can be relieved by adding lactose or isopropyl-β-D-thiogalactopyranoside (IPTG).
   3874..4462    -  rep_origin     ori: high-copy-number ColE1/pMB1/pBR322/pUC origin of replication
   4633..5493    -  CDS            AmpR: β-lactamase; bla; confers resistance to ampicillin, carbenicillin, and related antibiotics
   5494..5598    -  promoter       AmpR promoter: bla
>Addgene plasmid #185178 | pST_CAHS6_HYPDU (pBS0331) | depositor full sequence | sequence record 359858 | pST_CAHS6_HYPDU (pBS0331) sequence 5630 bps
ACGGATCGGGAGATCTCCCGATCCCCTATGGTCGACTCTCAGTACAATCTGCTCTGATGCCGCATAGTTA
AGCCAGTATCTGCTCCCTGCTTGTGTGTTGGAGGTCGCTGAGTAGTGCGCGAGCAAAATTTAAGCTACAA
CAAGGCAAGGCTTGACCGACAATTGCATGAAGAATCTGCTTAGGGTTAGGCGTTTTGCGCTGCTTCGCGA
TGTACGGGCCAGATATACGCGTTGACATTGATTATTGACTAGTTATTAATAGTAATCAATTACGGGGTCA
TTAGTTCATAGCCCATATATGGAGTTCCGCGTTACATAACTTACGGTAAATGGCCCGCCTGGCTGACCGC
CCAACGACCCCCGCCCATTGACGTCAATAATGACGTATGTTCCCATAGTAACGCCAATAGGGACTTTCCA
TTGACGTCAATGGGTGGACTATTTACGGTAAACTGCCCACTTGGCAGTACATCAAGTGTATCATATGCCA
AGTACGCCCCCTATTGACGTCAATGACGGTAAATGGCCCGCCTGGCATTATGCCCAGTACATGACCTTAT
GGGACTTTCCTACTTGGCAGTACATCTACGTATTAGTCATCGCTATTACCATGGTGATGCGGTTTTGGCA
GTACATCAATGGGCGTGGATAGCGGTTTGACTCACGGGGATTTCCAAGTCTCCACCCCATTGACGTCAAT
GGGAGTTTGTTTTGGCACCAAAATCAACGGGACTTTCCAAAATGTCGTAACAACTCCGCCCCATTGACGC
AAATGGGCGGTAGGCGTGTACGGTGGGAGGTCTATATAAGCAGAGCTCTCTGGCTAACTAGAGAACCCAC
TGCTTACTGGCTTATCGAAATTAATACGACTCACTATAGGGAGACCCAAGCTGGCTAGCCACCATGAGCG
GCAGAAACGTGGAGTCTCATATGGAGCGCAACGAGAAAGTGGTCGTGAATAACTCTGGACACGCAGACGT
GAAGAAACAGCAGCAGCAGGTGGAACATACCGAGTTTACTCATACCGAAGTGAAAGCCCCTCTGATCCAC
CCAGCCCCCCCTATCATCAGCACCGGGGCCGCCGGGCTGGCCGAGGAGATTGTGGGCCAGGGCTTCACTG
CCAGCGCCGCCAGAATCAGCGGGGGCACAGCCGAAGTACACCTGCAGCCCAGCGCAGCTATGACCGAGGA
GGCCAGAAGAGACCAGGAGAGATACAGGCAGGAACAGGAGTCCATCGCCAAGCAGCAGGAGCGTGAGATG
GAGAAGAAGACCGAGGCCTACAGAAAGACCGCCGAGGCCGAGGCTGAGAAGATCCGCAAGGAGCTGGAGA
AGCAGCACGCCCGCGACGTGGAGTTCAGAAAGGACCTGATCGAGAGCACCATCGACAGACAGAAGAGAGA
GGTGGACCTGGAGGCTAAGATGGCCAAGAGAGAGCTGGACAGAGAGGGCCAGCTGGCCAAGGAGGCACTG
GAGAGAAGCAGACTGGCCACCAACGTGGAGGTGAACTTCGACAGCGCCGCCGGCCATACAGTGTCTGGGG
GCACCACAGTGAGCACCTCTGATAAGATGGAGATCAAGAGAAACTGAGGATCTGGGGACTACAAGGACGA
CGACGACAAGTGAACCCGCTGATCAGCCTCGACTGTGCCTTCTAGTTGCCAGCCATCTGTTGTTTGCCCC
TCCCCCGTGCCTTCCTTGACCCTGGAAGGTGCCACTCCCACTGTCCTTTCCTAATAAAATGAGGAAATTG
CATCGCATTGTCTGAGTAGGTGTCATTCTATTCTGGGGGGTGGGGTGGGGCAGGACAGCAAGGGGGAGGA
TTGGGAAGACAATAGCAGGCATGCTGGGGATGCGGTGGGCTCTATGGCTTCTGAGGCGGAAAGAACCAGC
TGGGGCTCTAGGGGGTATCCCC
[124 nt withheld, positions 1913-2036]
C
[32 nt withheld, positions 2038-2069]
CA
[57 nt withheld, positions 2072-2128]
A
[49 nt withheld, positions 2130-2178]
CCTTTGACGTTGGAGTCCACGTTCTTT
[37 nt withheld, positions 2206-2242]
ACCCTATCTCGGTCTATTCTTTTGATTTATAAGGGATTTTGGGGATTTCGGCCTATTGGTTAAAAAATGA
GCTGATTTAACAAAAATTTAACGCGAATTAATTCTGTGGAATGTGTGTCAGTTAGGGTGTGGAAAGTCCC
CAGGCTCCCCAGCAGGCAGAAGTATGCAAAGCATGCATCTCAATTAGTCAGCAACCAGGTGTGGAAAGTC
CCCAGGCTCCCCAGCAGGCAGAAGTATGCAAAGCATGCATCTCAATTAGTCAGCAACCATAGTCCCGCCC
CTAACTCCGCCCATCCCGCCCCTAACTCCGCCCAGTTCCGCCCATTCTCCGCCCCATGGCTGACTAATTT
TTTTTATTTATGCAGAGGCCGAGGCCGCCTCTGCCTCTGAGCTATTCCAGAAGTAGTGAGGAGGCTTTTT
TGGAGGCCTAGGCTTTTGCAAAAAGCTCCCGGGAGCTTGTATATCCATTTTCGGATCTGATCAGCACGTG
TTGACAATTAATCATCGGCATAGTATATCGGCATAGTATAATACGACAAGGTGAGGAACTAAACCATGGC
CAAGTTGACCAGTGCCGTTCCGGTGCTCACCGCGCGCGACGTCGCCGGAGCGGTCGAGTTCTGGACCGAC
CGGCTCGGGTTCTCCCGGGACTTCGTGGAGGACGACTTCGCCGGTGTGGTCCGGGACGACGTGACCCTGT
TCATCAGCGCGGTCCAGGACCAGGTGGTGCCGGACAACACCCTGGCCTGGGTGTGGGTGCGCGGCCTGGA
CGAGCTGTACGCCGAGTGGTCGGAGGTCGTGTCCACGAACTTCCGGGACGCCTCCGGGCCGGCCATGACC
GAGATCGGCGAGCAGCCGTGGGGGCGGGAGTTCGCCCTGCGCGACCCGGCCGGCAACTGCGTGCACTTCG
TGGCCGAGGAGCAGGACTGACACGTGCTACGAGATTTCGATTCCACCGCCGCCTTCTATGAAAGGTTGGG
CTTCGGAATCGTTTTCCGGGACGCCGGCTGGATGATCCTCCAGCGCGGGGATCTCATGCTGGAGTTCTTC
GCCCACCCCAACTTGTTTATTGCAGCTTATAATGGTTACAAATAAAGCAATAGCATCACAAATTTCACAA
ATAAAGCATTTTTTTCACTGCATTCTAGTTGTGGTTTGTCCAAACTCATCAATGTATCTTATCATGTCTG
TATACCGTCGACCTCTAGCTAGAGCTTGGCGTAATCATGGTCATAGCTGTTTCCTGTGTGAAATTGTTAT
CCGCTCACAATTCCACACAACATACGAGCCGGAAGCATAAAGTGTAAAGCCTGGGGTGCCTAATGAGTGA
GCTAACTCACATTAATTGCGTTGCGCTCACTGCCCGCTTTCCAGTCGGGAAACCTGTCGTGCCAGCTGCA
TTAATGAATCGGCCAACGCGCGGGGAGAGGCGGTTTGCGTATTGGGCGCTCTTCCGCTTCCTCGCTCACT
GACTCGCTGCGCTCGGTCGTTCGGCTGCGGCGAGCGGTATCAGCTCACTCAAAGGCGGTAATACGGTTAT
CCACAGAATCAGGGGATAACGCAGGAAAGAACATGTGAGCAAAAGGCCAGCAAAAGGCCAGGAACCGTAA
AAAGGCCGCGTTGCTGGCGTTTTTCCATAGGCTCCGCCCCCCTGACGAGCATCACAAAAATCGACGCTCA
AGTCAGAGGTGGCGAAACCCGACAGGACTATAAAGATACCAGGCGTTTCCCCCTGGAAGCTCCCTCGTGC
GCTCTCCTGTTCCGACCCTGCCGCTTACCGGATACCTGTCCGCCTTTCTCCCTTCGGGAAGCGTGGCGCT
TTCTCAATGCTCACGCTGTAGGTATCTCAGTTCGGTGTAGGTCGTTCGCTCCAAGCTGGGCTGTGTGCAC
GAACCCCCCGTTCAGCCCGACCGCTGCGCCTTATCCGGTAACTATCGTCTTGAGTCCAACCCGGTAAGAC
ACGACTTATCGCCACTGGCAGCAGCCACTGGTAACAGGATTAGCAGAGCGAGGTATGTAGGCGGTGCTAC
AGAGTTCTTGAAGTGGTGGCCTAACTACGGCTACACTAGAAGGACAGTATTTGGTATCTGCGCTCTGCTG
AAGCCAGTTACCTTCGGAAAAAGAGTTGGTAGCTCTTGATCCGGCAAACAAACCACCGCTGGTAGCGGTG
GTTTTTTTGTTTGCAAGCAGCAGATTACGCGCAGAAAAAAAGGATCTCAAGAAGATCCTTTGATCTTTTC
TACGGGGTCTGACGCTCAGTGGAACGAAAACTCACGTTAAGGGATTTTGGTCATGAGATTATCAAAAAGG
ATCTTCACCTAGATCCTTTTAAATTAAAAATGAAGTTTTAAATCAATCTAAAGTATATATGAGTAAACTT
GGTCTGACAGTTACCAATGCTTAATCAGTGAGGCACCTATCTCAGCGATCTGTCTATTTCGTTCATCCAT
AGTTGCCTGACTCCCCGTCGTGTAGATAACTACGATACGGGAGGGCTTACCATCTGGCCCCAGTGCTGCA
ATGATACCGCGAGACCCACGCTCACCGGCTCCAGATTTATCAGCAATAAACCAGCCAGCCGGAAGGGCCG
AGCGCAGAAGTGGTCCTGCAACTTTATCCGCCTCCATCCAGTCTATTAATTGTTGCCGGGAAGCTAGAGT
AAGTAGTTCGCCAGTTAATAGTTTGCGCAACGTTGTTGCCATTGCTACAGGCATCGTGGTGTCACGCTCG
TCGTTTGGTATGGCTTCATTCAGCTCCGGTTCCCAACGATCAAGGCGAGTTACATGATCCCCCATGTTGT
GCAAAAAAGCGGTTAGCTCCTTCGGTCCTCCGATCGTTGTCAGAAGTAAGTTGGCCGCAGTGTTATCACT
CATGGTTATGGCAGCACTGCATAATTCTCTTACTGTCATGCCATCCGTAAGATGCTTTTCTGTGACTGGT
GAGTACTCAACCAAGTCATTCTGAGAATAGTGTATGCGGCGACCGAGTTGCTCTTGCCCGGCGTCAATAC
GGGATAATACCGCGCCACATAGCAGAACTTTAAAAGTGCTCATCATTGGAAAACGTTCTTCGGGGCGAAA
ACTCTCAAGGATCTTACCGCTGTTGAGATCCAGTTCGATGTAACCCACTCGTGCACCCAACTGATCTTCA
GCATCTTTTACTTTCACCAGCGTTTCTGGGTGAGCAAAAACAGGAAGGCAAAATGCCGCAAAAAAGGGAA
TAAGGGCGACACGGAAATGTTGAATACTCATACTCTTCCTTTTTCAATATTATTGAAGCATTTATCAGGG
TTATTGTCTCATGAGCGGATACATATTTGAATGTATTTAGAAAAATAAACAAATAGGGGTTCCGCGCACA
TTTCCCCGAAAAGTGCCACCTGACGTCG
