Features (pLannotate 1.2.2; 22 found; start..end, strand, type, name):
     32..84      -  misc_feature   bom (fragment): basis of mobility region from pBR322
    239..618     +  enhancer       CMV enhancer: human cytomegalovirus immediate early enhancer
    619..822     +  promoter       CMV promoter: human cytomegalovirus (CMV) immediate early promoter
    818..851     +  LTR            5' LTR (truncated) (fragment): truncated 5' long terminal repeat (LTR) from HIV-1
    867..885     +  promoter       T7 promoter: promoter for bacteriophage T7 RNA polymerase
    909..1589    +  CDS            CAHS 94205: CAHS1_HYPDU - Also known as CAHS-a From Hypsibius dujardini (Water bear) (Macrobiotus dujardini).
   1605..1625    +  CDS            FLAG (fragment): FLAG® epitope tag, followed by an enterokinase cleavage site
   1648..1872    +  polyA_signal   bGH poly(A) signal: bovine growth hormone polyadenylation signal
   1876..1897    +  promoter       SV40 promoter (fragment): SV40 enhancer and early promoter
   1918..2346    +  rep_origin     f1 ori (sequence partly withheld): f1 bacteriophage origin of replication; arrow indicates direction of (+) strand synthesis
   2360..2689    +  promoter       SV40 promoter: SV40 enhancer and early promoter
   2737..2784    +  promoter       EM7 promoter: synthetic bacterial promoter&nbsp
   2803..3177    +  CDS            BleoR: antibiotic-binding protein; Sh ble from Streptoalloteichus hindustanus; confers resistance to bleomycin, phleomycin, and Zeocin™
   3187..3312    +  CDS            ble (fragment): BLE_KLEPN - Experimental evidence at protein level: Swiss-Prot protein existence level 1. Binding protein with a strong affinity to the bleomycin family of antibiotics. Binds to CL990; an antimitotic-antibiotic compound. From Klebsiella pneumoniae.
   3307..3428    +  polyA_signal   SV40 poly(A) signal: SV40 polyadenylation signal
   3501..3517    -  protein_bind   lac operator: The lac repressor binds to the lac operator to inhibit transcription in E. coli. This inhibition can be relieved by adding lactose or isopropyl-β-D-thiogalactopyranoside (IPTG). lac repressor encoded by lacI
   3525..3555    -  promoter       lac promoter: promoter for the E. coli lac operon
   3570..3591    -  protein_bind   CAP binding site: CAP binding activates transcription in the presence of cAMP. E. coli catabolite activator protein
   3604..3696    -  CDS            lacI (fragment): lac repressor; lacI; The lac repressor binds to the lac operator to inhibit transcription in E. coli. This inhibition can be relieved by adding lactose or isopropyl-β-D-thiogalactopyranoside (IPTG).
   3879..4467    -  rep_origin     ori: high-copy-number ColE1/pMB1/pBR322/pUC origin of replication
   4638..5498    -  CDS            AmpR: β-lactamase; bla; confers resistance to ampicillin, carbenicillin, and related antibiotics
   5499..5603    -  promoter       AmpR promoter: bla
>Addgene plasmid #185178 | pST_CAHS6_HYPDU (pBS0331) | addgene full sequence | sequence record 366757 | Addgene NGS Result
CGTCGACGGATCGGGAGATCTCCCGATCCCCTATGGTGCACTCTCAGTACAATCTGCTCTGATGCCGCAT
AGTTAAGCCAGTATCTGCTCCCTGCTTGTGTGTTGGAGGTCGCTGAGTAGTGCGCGAGCAAAATTTAAGC
TACAACAAGGCAAGGCTTGACCGACAATTGCATGAAGAATCTGCTTAGGGTTAGGCGTTTTGCGCTGCTT
CGCGATGTACGGGCCAGATATACGCGTTGACATTGATTATTGACTAGTTATTAATAGTAATCAATTACGG
GGTCATTAGTTCATAGCCCATATATGGAGTTCCGCGTTACATAACTTACGGTAAATGGCCCGCCTGGCTG
ACCGCCCAACGACCCCCGCCCATTGACGTCAATAATGACGTATGTTCCCATAGTAACGCCAATAGGGACT
TTCCATTGACGTCAATGGGTGGAGTATTTACGGTAAACTGCCCACTTGGCAGTACATCAAGTGTATCATA
TGCCAAGTACGCCCCCTATTGACGTCAATGACGGTAAATGGCCCGCCTGGCATTATGCCCAGTACATGAC
CTTATGGGACTTTCCTACTTGGCAGTACATCTACGTATTAGTCATCGCTATTACCATGGTGATGCGGTTT
TGGCAGTACATCAATGGGCGTGGATAGCGGTTTGACTCACGGGGATTTCCAAGTCTCCACCCCATTGACG
TCAATGGGAGTTTGTTTTGGCACCAAAATCAACGGGACTTTCCAAAATGTCGTAACAACTCCGCCCCATT
GACGCAAATGGGCGGTAGGCGTGTACGGTGGGAGGTCTATATAAGCAGAGCTCTCTGGCTAACTAGAGAA
CCCACTGCTTACTGGCTTATCGAAATTAATACGACTCACTATAGGGAGACCCAAGCTGGCTAGCCACCAT
GAGCGGCAGAAACGTGGAGTCTCATATGGAGCGCAACGAGAAAGTGGTCGTGAATAACTCTGGACACGCA
GACGTGAAGAAACAGCAGCAGCAGGTGGAACATACCGAGTTTACTCATACCGAAGTGAAAGCCCCTCTGA
TCCACCCAGCCCCCCCTATCATCAGCACCGGGGCCGCCGGGCTGGCCGAGGAGATTGTGGGCCAGGGCTT
CACTGCCAGCGCCGCCAGAATCAGCGGGGGCACAGCCGAAGTACACCTGCAGCCCAGCGCAGCTATGACC
GAGGAGGCCAGAAGAGACCAGGAGAGATACAGGCAGGAACAGGAGTCCATCGCCAAGCAGCAGGAGCGTG
AGATGGAGAAGAAGACCGAGGCCTACAGAAAGACCGCCGAGGCCGAGGCTGAGAAGATCCGCAAGGAGCT
GGAGAAGCAGCACGCCCGCGACGTGGAGTTCAGAAAGGACCTGATCGAGAGCACCATCGACAGACAGAAG
AGAGAGGTGGACCTGGAGGCTAAGATGGCCAAGAGAGAGCTGGACAGAGAGGGCCAGCTGGCCAAGGAGG
CACTGGAGAGAAGCAGACTGGCCACCAACGTGGAGGTGAACTTCGACAGCGCCGCCGGCCATACAGTGTC
TGGGGGCACCACAGTGAGCACCTCTGATAAGATGGAGATCAAGAGAAACTGAGGATCTGGGGACTACAAG
GACGACGACGACAAGTGAACCCGCTGATCAGCCTCGACTGTGCCTTCTAGTTGCCAGCCATCTGTTGTTT
GCCCCTCCCCCGTGCCTTCCTTGACCCTGGAAGGTGCCACTCCCACTGTCCTTTCCTAATAAAATGAGGA
AATTGCATCGCATTGTCTGAGTAGGTGTCATTCTATTCTGGGGGGTGGGGTGGGGCAGGACAGCAAGGGG
GAGGATTGGGAAGACAATAGCAGGCATGCTGGGGATGCGGTGGGCTCTATGGCTTCTGAGGCGGAAAGAA
CCAGCTGGGGCTCTAGGGGGTATCCCC
[124 nt withheld, positions 1918-2041]
C
[91 nt withheld, positions 2043-2133]
A
[49 nt withheld, positions 2135-2183]
CCTTTGACGTTGGAGTCCACGTTCTTT
[37 nt withheld, positions 2211-2247]
ACCCTATCTCGGTCTATTCTTTTGATTTATAAGGGATTTTGCCGATTTCGGCCTATTGGTTAAAAAATGA
GCTGATTTAACAAAAATTTAACGCGAATTAATTCTGTGGAATGTGTGTCAGTTAGGGTGTGGAAAGTCCC
CAGGCTCCCCAGCAGGCAGAAGTATGCAAAGCATGCATCTCAATTAGTCAGCAACCAGGTGTGGAAAGTC
CCCAGGCTCCCCAGCAGGCAGAAGTATGCAAAGCATGCATCTCAATTAGTCAGCAACCATAGTCCCGCCC
CTAACTCCGCCCATCCCGCCCCTAACTCCGCCCAGTTCCGCCCATTCTCCGCCCCATGGCTGACTAATTT
TTTTTATTTATGCAGAGGCCGAGGCCGCCTCTGCCTCTGAGCTATTCCAGAAGTAGTGAGGAGGCTTTTT
TGGAGGCCTAGGCTTTTGCAAAAAGCTCCCGGGAGCTTGTATATCCATTTTCGGATCTGATCAGCACGTG
TTGACAATTAATCATCGGCATAGTATATCGGCATAGTATAATACGACAAGGTGAGGAACTAAACCATGGC
CAAGTTGACCAGTGCCGTTCCGGTGCTCACCGCGCGCGACGTCGCCGGAGCGGTCGAGTTCTGGACCGAC
CGGCTCGGGTTCTCCCGGGACTTCGTGGAGGACGACTTCGCCGGTGTGGTCCGGGACGACGTGACCCTGT
TCATCAGCGCGGTCCAGGACCAGGTGGTGCCGGACAACACCCTGGCCTGGGTGTGGGTGCGCGGCCTGGA
CGAGCTGTACGCCGAGTGGTCGGAGGTCGTGTCCACGAACTTCCGGGACGCCTCCGGGCCGGCCATGACC
GAGATCGGCGAGCAGCCGTGGGGGCGGGAGTTCGCCCTGCGCGACCCGGCCGGCAACTGCGTGCACTTCG
TGGCCGAGGAGCAGGACTGACACGTGCTACGAGATTTCGATTCCACCGCCGCCTTCTATGAAAGGTTGGG
CTTCGGAATCGTTTTCCGGGACGCCGGCTGGATGATCCTCCAGCGCGGGGATCTCATGCTGGAGTTCTTC
GCCCACCCCAACTTGTTTATTGCAGCTTATAATGGTTACAAATAAAGCAATAGCATCACAAATTTCACAA
ATAAAGCATTTTTTTCACTGCATTCTAGTTGTGGTTTGTCCAAACTCATCAATGTATCTTATCATGTCTG
TATACCGTCGACCTCTAGCTAGAGCTTGGCGTAATCATGGTCATAGCTGTTTCCTGTGTGAAATTGTTAT
CCGCTCACAATTCCACACAACATACGAGCCGGAAGCATAAAGTGTAAAGCCTGGGGTGCCTAATGAGTGA
GCTAACTTACATTAATTGCGTTGCGCTCACTGCCCGCTTTCCAGTCGGGAAACCTGTCGTGCCAGCTGCA
TTAATGAATCGGCCAACGCGCGGGGAGAGGCGGTTTGCGTATTGGGCGCTCTTCCGCTTCCTCGCTCACT
GACTCGCTGCGCTCGGTCGTTCGGCTGCGGCGAGCGGTATCAGCTCACTCAAAGGCGGTAATACGGTTAT
CCACAGAATCAGGGGATAACGCAGGAAAGAACATGTGAGCAAAAGGCCAGCAAAAGGCCAGGAACCGTAA
AAAGGCCGCGTTGCTGGCGTTTTTCCATAGGCTCCGCCCCCCTGACGAGCATCACAAAAATCGACGCTCA
AGTCAGAGGTGGCGAAACCCGACAGGACTATAAAGATACCAGGCGTTTCCCCCTGGAAGCTCCCTCGTGC
GCTCTCCTGTTCCGACCCTGCCGCTTACCGGATACCTGTCCGCCTTTCTCCCTTCGGGAAGCGTGGCGCT
TTCTCATAGCTCACGCTGTAGGTATCTCAGTTCGGTGTAGGTCGTTCGCTCCAAGCTGGGCTGTGTGCAC
GAACCCCCCGTTCAGCCCGACCGCTGCGCCTTATCCGGTAACTATCGTCTTGAGTCCAACCCGGTAAGAC
ACGACTTATCGCCACTGGCAGCAGCCACTGGTAACAGGATTAGCAGAGCGAGGTATGTAGGCGGTGCTAC
AGAGTTCTTGAAGTGGTGGCCTAACTACGGCTACACTAGAAGAACAGTATTTGGTATCTGCGCTCTGCTG
AAGCCAGTTACCTTCGGAAAAAGAGTTGGTAGCTCTTGATCCGGCAAACAAACCACCGCTGGTAGCGGTG
GTTTTTTTGTTTGCAAGCAGCAGATTACGCGCAGAAAAAAAGGATCTCAAGAAGATCCTTTGATCTTTTC
TACGGGGTCTGACGCTCAGTGGAACGAAAACTCACGTTAAGGGATTTTGGTCATGAGATTATCAAAAAGG
ATCTTCACCTAGATCCTTTTAAATTAAAAATGAAGTTTTAAATCAATCTAAAGTATATATGAGTAAACTT
GGTCTGACAGTTACCAATGCTTAATCAGTGAGGCACCTATCTCAGCGATCTGTCTATTTCGTTCATCCAT
AGTTGCCTGACTCCCCGTCGTGTAGATAACTACGATACGGGAGGGCTTACCATCTGGCCCCAGTGCTGCA
ATGATACCGCGAGACCCACGCTCACCGGCTCCAGATTTATCAGCAATAAACCAGCCAGCCGGAAGGGCCG
AGCGCAGAAGTGGTCCTGCAACTTTATCCGCCTCCATCCAGTCTATTAATTGTTGCCGGGAAGCTAGAGT
AAGTAGTTCGCCAGTTAATAGTTTGCGCAACGTTGTTGCCATTGCTACAGGCATCGTGGTGTCACGCTCG
TCGTTTGGTATGGCTTCATTCAGCTCCGGTTCCCAACGATCAAGGCGAGTTACATGATCCCCCATGTTGT
GCAAAAAAGCGGTTAGCTCCTTCGGTCCTCCGATCGTTGTCAGAAGTAAGTTGGCCGCAGTGTTATCACT
CATGGTTATGGCAGCACTGCATAATTCTCTTACTGTCATGCCATCCGTAAGATGCTTTTCTGTGACTGGT
GAGTACTCAACCAAGTCATTCTGAGAATAGTGTATGCGGCGACCGAGTTGCTCTTGCCCGGCGTCAATAC
GGGATAATACCGCGCCACATAGCAGAACTTTAAAAGTGCTCATCATTGGAAAACGTTCTTCGGGGCGAAA
ACTCTCAAGGATCTTACCGCTGTTGAGATCCAGTTCGATGTAACCCACTCGTGCACCCAACTGATCTTCA
GCATCTTTTACTTTCACCAGCGTTTCTGGGTGAGCAAAAACAGGAAGGCAAAATGCCGCAAAAAAGGGAA
TAAGGGCGACACGGAAATGTTGAATACTCATACTCTTCCTTTTTCAATATTATTGAAGCATTTATCAGGG
TTATTGTCTCATGAGCGGATACATATTTGAATGTATTTAGAAAAATAAACAAATAGGGGTTCCGCGCACA
TTTCCCCGAAAAGTGCCACCTGA
