>Addgene plasmid #185178 | pST_CAHS6_HYPDU (pBS0331) | depositor partial sequence | sequence record 359084 | This is the insert sequence
ATGAGCGGCAGAAACGTGGAGTCTCATATGGAGCGCAACGAGAAAGTGGTCGTGAATAACTCTGGACACG
CAGACGTGAAGAAACAGCAGCAGCAGGTGGAACATACCGAGTTTACTCATACCGAAGTGAAAGCCCCTCT
GATCCACCCAGCCCCCCCTATCATCAGCACCGGGGCCGCCGGGCTGGCCGAGGAGATTGTGGGCCAGGGC
TTCACTGCCAGCGCCGCCAGAATCAGCGGGGGCACAGCCGAAGTACACCTGCAGCCCAGCGCAGCTATGA
CCGAGGAGGCCAGAAGAGACCAGGAGAGATACAGGCAGGAACAGGAGTCCATCGCCAAGCAGCAGGAGCG
TGAGATGGAGAAGAAGACCGAGGCCTACAGAAAGACCGCCGAGGCCGAGGCTGAGAAGATCCGCAAGGAG
CTGGAGAAGCAGCACGCCCGCGACGTGGAGTTCAGAAAGGACCTGATCGAGAGCACCATCGACAGACAGA
AGAGAGAGGTGGACCTGGAGGCTAAGATGGCCAAGAGAGAGCTGGACAGAGAGGGCCAGCTGGCCAAGGA
GGCACTGGAGAGAAGCAGACTGGCCACCAACGTGGAGGTGAACTTCGACAGCGCCGCCGGCCATACAGTG
TCTGGGGGCACCACAGTGAGCACCTCTGATAAGATGGAGATCAAGAGAAACTGAGGATCTGGGGACTACA
AGGACGACGACGACAAGTGA
