>Addgene plasmid #185178 | pST_CAHS6_HYPDU (pBS0331) | depositor partial sequence | sequence record 359085 | This is the backbone sequence
ACCCGCTGATCAGCCTCGACTGTGCCTTCTAGTTGCCAGCCATCTGTTGTTTGCCCCTCCCCCGTGCCTT
CCTTGACCCTGGAAGGTGCCACTCCCACTGTCCTTTCCTAATAAAATGAGGAAATTGCATCGCATTGTCT
GAGTAGGTGTCATTCTATTCTGGGGGGTGGGGTGGGGCAGGACAGCAAGGGGGAGGATTGGGAAGACAAT
AGCAGGCATGCTGGGGATGCGGTGGGCTCTATGGCTTCTGAGGCGGAAAGAACCAGCTGGGGCTCTAGGG
GGTATCCCC
[124 nt withheld, positions 290-413]
C
[32 nt withheld, positions 415-446]
CA
[57 nt withheld, positions 449-505]
A
[49 nt withheld, positions 507-555]
CCTTTGACGTTGGAGTCCACGTTCTTT
[37 nt withheld, positions 583-619]
ACCCTATCTCGGTCTATTCTTTTGATTTATAAGGGATTTTGGGGATTTCGGCCTATTGGTTAAAAAATGA
GCTGATTTAACAAAAATTTAACGCGAATTAATTCTGTGGAATGTGTGTCAGTTAGGGTGTGGAAAGTCCC
CAGGCTCCCCAGCAGGCAGAAGTATGCAAAGCATGCATCTCAATTAGTCAGCAACCAGGTGTGGAAAGTC
CCCAGGCTCCCCAGCAGGCAGAAGTATGCAAAGCATGCATCTCAATTAGTCAGCAACCATAGTCCCGCCC
CTAACTCCGCCCATCCCGCCCCTAACTCCGCCCAGTTCCGCCCATTCTCCGCCCCATGGCTGACTAATTT
TTTTTATTTATGCAGAGGCCGAGGCCGCCTCTGCCTCTGAGCTATTCCAGAAGTAGTGAGGAGGCTTTTT
TGGAGGCCTAGGCTTTTGCAAAAAGCTCCCGGGAGCTTGTATATCCATTTTCGGATCTGATCAGCACGTG
TTGACAATTAATCATCGGCATAGTATATCGGCATAGTATAATACGACAAGGTGAGGAACTAAACCATGGC
CAAGTTGACCAGTGCCGTTCCGGTGCTCACCGCGCGCGACGTCGCCGGAGCGGTCGAGTTCTGGACCGAC
CGGCTCGGGTTCTCCCGGGACTTCGTGGAGGACGACTTCGCCGGTGTGGTCCGGGACGACGTGACCCTGT
TCATCAGCGCGGTCCAGGACCAGGTGGTGCCGGACAACACCCTGGCCTGGGTGTGGGTGCGCGGCCTGGA
CGAGCTGTACGCCGAGTGGTCGGAGGTCGTGTCCACGAACTTCCGGGACGCCTCCGGGCCGGCCATGACC
GAGATCGGCGAGCAGCCGTGGGGGCGGGAGTTCGCCCTGCGCGACCCGGCCGGCAACTGCGTGCACTTCG
TGGCCGAGGAGCAGGACTGACACGTGCTACGAGATTTCGATTCCACCGCCGCCTTCTATGAAAGGTTGGG
CTTCGGAATCGTTTTCCGGGACGCCGGCTGGATGATCCTCCAGCGCGGGGATCTCATGCTGGAGTTCTTC
GCCCACCCCAACTTGTTTATTGCAGCTTATAATGGTTACAAATAAAGCAATAGCATCACAAATTTCACAA
ATAAAGCATTTTTTTCACTGCATTCTAGTTGTGGTTTGTCCAAACTCATCAATGTATCTTATCATGTCTG
TATACCGTCGACCTCTAGCTAGAGCTTGGCGTAATCATGGTCATAGCTGTTTCCTGTGTGAAATTGTTAT
CCGCTCACAATTCCACACAACATACGAGCCGGAAGCATAAAGTGTAAAGCCTGGGGTGCCTAATGAGTGA
GCTAACTCACATTAATTGCGTTGCGCTCACTGCCCGCTTTCCAGTCGGGAAACCTGTCGTGCCAGCTGCA
TTAATGAATCGGCCAACGCGCGGGGAGAGGCGGTTTGCGTATTGGGCGCTCTTCCGCTTCCTCGCTCACT
GACTCGCTGCGCTCGGTCGTTCGGCTGCGGCGAGCGGTATCAGCTCACTCAAAGGCGGTAATACGGTTAT
CCACAGAATCAGGGGATAACGCAGGAAAGAACATGTGAGCAAAAGGCCAGCAAAAGGCCAGGAACCGTAA
AAAGGCCGCGTTGCTGGCGTTTTTCCATAGGCTCCGCCCCCCTGACGAGCATCACAAAAATCGACGCTCA
AGTCAGAGGTGGCGAAACCCGACAGGACTATAAAGATACCAGGCGTTTCCCCCTGGAAGCTCCCTCGTGC
GCTCTCCTGTTCCGACCCTGCCGCTTACCGGATACCTGTCCGCCTTTCTCCCTTCGGGAAGCGTGGCGCT
TTCTCAATGCTCACGCTGTAGGTATCTCAGTTCGGTGTAGGTCGTTCGCTCCAAGCTGGGCTGTGTGCAC
GAACCCCCCGTTCAGCCCGACCGCTGCGCCTTATCCGGTAACTATCGTCTTGAGTCCAACCCGGTAAGAC
ACGACTTATCGCCACTGGCAGCAGCCACTGGTAACAGGATTAGCAGAGCGAGGTATGTAGGCGGTGCTAC
AGAGTTCTTGAAGTGGTGGCCTAACTACGGCTACACTAGAAGGACAGTATTTGGTATCTGCGCTCTGCTG
AAGCCAGTTACCTTCGGAAAAAGAGTTGGTAGCTCTTGATCCGGCAAACAAACCACCGCTGGTAGCGGTG
GTTTTTTTGTTTGCAAGCAGCAGATTACGCGCAGAAAAAAAGGATCTCAAGAAGATCCTTTGATCTTTTC
TACGGGGTCTGACGCTCAGTGGAACGAAAACTCACGTTAAGGGATTTTGGTCATGAGATTATCAAAAAGG
ATCTTCACCTAGATCCTTTTAAATTAAAAATGAAGTTTTAAATCAATCTAAAGTATATATGAGTAAACTT
GGTCTGACAGTTACCAATGCTTAATCAGTGAGGCACCTATCTCAGCGATCTGTCTATTTCGTTCATCCAT
AGTTGCCTGACTCCCCGTCGTGTAGATAACTACGATACGGGAGGGCTTACCATCTGGCCCCAGTGCTGCA
ATGATACCGCGAGACCCACGCTCACCGGCTCCAGATTTATCAGCAATAAACCAGCCAGCCGGAAGGGCCG
AGCGCAGAAGTGGTCCTGCAACTTTATCCGCCTCCATCCAGTCTATTAATTGTTGCCGGGAAGCTAGAGT
AAGTAGTTCGCCAGTTAATAGTTTGCGCAACGTTGTTGCCATTGCTACAGGCATCGTGGTGTCACGCTCG
TCGTTTGGTATGGCTTCATTCAGCTCCGGTTCCCAACGATCAAGGCGAGTTACATGATCCCCCATGTTGT
GCAAAAAAGCGGTTAGCTCCTTCGGTCCTCCGATCGTTGTCAGAAGTAAGTTGGCCGCAGTGTTATCACT
CATGGTTATGGCAGCACTGCATAATTCTCTTACTGTCATGCCATCCGTAAGATGCTTTTCTGTGACTGGT
GAGTACTCAACCAAGTCATTCTGAGAATAGTGTATGCGGCGACCGAGTTGCTCTTGCCCGGCGTCAATAC
GGGATAATACCGCGCCACATAGCAGAACTTTAAAAGTGCTCATCATTGGAAAACGTTCTTCGGGGCGAAA
ACTCTCAAGGATCTTACCGCTGTTGAGATCCAGTTCGATGTAACCCACTCGTGCACCCAACTGATCTTCA
GCATCTTTTACTTTCACCAGCGTTTCTGGGTGAGCAAAAACAGGAAGGCAAAATGCCGCAAAAAAGGGAA
TAAGGGCGACACGGAAATGTTGAATACTCATACTCTTCCTTTTTCAATATTATTGAAGCATTTATCAGGG
TTATTGTCTCATGAGCGGATACATATTTGAATGTATTTAGAAAAATAAACAAATAGGGGTTCCGCGCACA
TTTCCCCGAAAAGTGCCACCTGACGTCGACGGATCGGGAGATCTCCCGATCCCCTATGGTCGACTCTCAG
TACAATCTGCTCTGATGCCGCATAGTTAAGCCAGTATCTGCTCCCTGCTTGTGTGTTGGAGGTCGCTGAG
TAGTGCGCGAGCAAAATTTAAGCTACAACAAGGCAAGGCTTGACCGACAATTGCATGAAGAATCTGCTTA
GGGTTAGGCGTTTTGCGCTGCTTCGCGATGTACGGGCCAGATATACGCGTTGACATTGATTATTGACTAG
TTATTAATAGTAATCAATTACGGGGTCATTAGTTCATAGCCCATATATGGAGTTCCGCGTTACATAACTT
ACGGTAAATGGCCCGCCTGGCTGACCGCCCAACGACCCCCGCCCATTGACGTCAATAATGACGTATGTTC
CCATAGTAACGCCAATAGGGACTTTCCATTGACGTCAATGGGTGGACTATTTACGGTAAACTGCCCACTT
GGCAGTACATCAAGTGTATCATATGCCAAGTACGCCCCCTATTGACGTCAATGACGGTAAATGGCCCGCC
TGGCATTATGCCCAGTACATGACCTTATGGGACTTTCCTACTTGGCAGTACATCTACGTATTAGTCATCG
CTATTACCATGGTGATGCGGTTTTGGCAGTACATCAATGGGCGTGGATAGCGGTTTGACTCACGGGGATT
TCCAAGTCTCCACCCCATTGACGTCAATGGGAGTTTGTTTTGGCACCAAAATCAACGGGACTTTCCAAAA
TGTCGTAACAACTCCGCCCCATTGACGCAAATGGGCGGTAGGCGTGTACGGTGGGAGGTCTATATAAGCA
GAGCTCTCTGGCTAACTAGAGAACCCACTGCTTACTGGCTTATCGAAATTAATACGACTCACTATAGGGA
GACCCAAGCTGGCTAGCCACC
